>Addgene plasmid #175209 | pCFB8457 | addgene full sequence | sequence record 348360 | Addgene NGS Result
CTAAAAAAAAAAAAAAAAAAAAAAAAAAAAAAAAAAACCCCCCCCCCCCCCCCCTGCAGGCGGCCGCCTC
GAGGCTAGCTTGAGTATTCTATAGTGTCACCTAAATAGCTTGGCGTAATCATGGTCATAGCTGTTTCCTG
TGTGAAATTGTTATCCGCTCACAATTCCACACAACATACGAGCCGGAAGCATAAAGTGTAAAGCCTGGGG
TGCCTAATGAGTGAGCTAACTCACATTAATTGCGTTGCGCTCACTGCCCGCTTTCCAGTCGGGAAACCTG
TCGTGCCAGCTGCATTAATGAATCGGCCAACGCGCGGGGAGAGGCGGTTTGCGTATTGGGCGCTCTTCCG
CTTCCTCGCTCACTGACTCGCTGCGCTCGGTCGTTCGGCTGCGGCGAGCGGTATCAGCTCACTCAAAGGC
GGTAATACGGTTATCCACAGAATCAGGGGATAACGCAGGAAAGAACATGTGAGCAAAAGGCCAGCAAAAG
GCCAGGAACCGTAAAAAGGCCGCGTTGCTGGCGTTTTTCCATAGGCTCCGCCCCCCTGACGAGCATCACA
AAAATCGACGCTCAAGTCAGAGGTGGCGAAACCCGACAGGACTATAAAGATACCAGGCGTTTCCCCCTGG
AAGCTCCCTCGTGCGCTCTCCTGTTCCGACCCTGCCGCTTACCGGATACCTGTCCGCCTTTCTCCCTTCG
GGAAGCGTGGCGCTTTCTCATAGCTCACGCTGTAGGTATCTCAGTTCGGTGTAGGTCGTTCGCTCCAAGC
TGGGCTGTGTGCACGAACCCCCCGTTCAGCCCGACCGCTGCGCCTTATCCGGTAACTATCGTCTTGAGTC
CAACCCGGTAAGACACGACTTATCGCCACTGGCAGCAGCCACTGGTAACAGGATTAGCAGAGCGAGGTAT
GTAGGCGGTGCTACAGAGTTCTTGAAGTGGTGGCCTAACTACGGCTACACTAGAAGAACAGTATTTGGTA
TCTGCGCTCTGCTGAAGCCAGTTACCTTCGGAAAAAGAGTTGGTAGCTCTTGATCCGGCAAACAAACCAC
CGCTGGTAGCGGTGGTTTTTTTGTTTGCAAGCAGCAGATTACGCGCAGAAAAAAAGGATCTCAAGAAGAT
CCTTTGATCTTTTCTACGGGGTCTGACGCTCAGTGGAACGAAAACTCACGTTAAGGGATTTTGGTCATGA
GATTATCAAAAAGGATCTTCACCTAGATCCTTTTAAATTAAAAATGAAGTTTTAAATCAATCTAAAGTAT
ATATGAGTAAACTTGGTCTGACAGTTACCAATGCTTAATCAGTGAGGCACCTATCTCAGCGATCTGTCTA
TTTCGTTCATCCATAGTTGCCTGACTCCCCGTCGTGTAGATAACTACGATACGGGAGGGCTTACCATCTG
GCCCCAGTGCTGCAATGATACCGCGAGACCCACGCTCACCGGCTCCAGATTTATCAGCAATAAACCAGCC
AGCCGGAAGGGCCGAGCGCAGAAGTGGTCCTGCAACTTTATCCGCCTCCATCCAGTCTATTAATTGTTGC
CGGGAAGCTAGAGTAAGTAGTTCGCCAGTTAATAGTTTGCGCAACGTTGTTGCCATTGCTACAGGCATCG
TGGTGTCACGCTCGTCGTTTGGTATGGCTTCATTCAGCTCCGGTTCCCAACGATCAAGGCGAGTTACATG
ATCCCCCATGTTGTGCAAAAAAGCGGTTAGCTCCTTCGGTCCTCCGATCGTTGTCAGAAGTAAGTTGGCC
GCAGTGTTATCACTCATGGTTATGGCAGCACTGCATAATTCTCTTACTGTCATGCCATCCGTAAGATGCT
TTTCTGTGACTGGTGAGTACTCAACCAAGTCATTCTGAGAATAGTGTATGCGGCGACCGAGTTGCTCTTG
CCCGGCGTCAATACGGGATAATACCGCGCCACATAGCAGAACTTTAAAAGTGCTCATCATTGGAAAACGT
TCTTCGGGGCGAAAACTCTCAAGGATCTTACCGCTGTTGAGATCCAGTTCGATGTAACCCACTCGTGCAC
CCAACTGATCTTCAGCATCTTTTACTTTCACCAGCGTTTCTGGGTGAGCAAAAACAGGAAGGCAAAATGC
CGCAAAAAAGGGAATAAGGGCGACACGGAAATGTTGAATACTCATACTCTTCCTTTTTCAATATTATTGA
AGCATTTATCAGGGTTATTGTCTCATGAGCGGATACATATTTGAATGTATTTAGAAAAATAAACAAATAG
GGGTTCCGCGCACATTTCCCCGAAAAGTGCCACCTGACGTCTAAGAAACCATTATTATCATGACATTAAC
CTATAAAAATAGGCGTATCACGAGGCCCTTTCGTCTCGCGCGTTTCGGTGATGACGGTGAAAACCTCTGA
CACATGCAGCTCCCGGAGACGGTCACAGCTTGTCTGTAAGCGGATGCCGGGAGCAGACAAGCCCGTCAGG
GCGCGTCAGCGGGTGTTGGCGGGTGTCGGGGCTGGCTTAACTATGCGGCATCAGAGCAGATTGTACTGAG
AGTGCACCATATGCGGTGTGAAATACCGCACAGATGCGTAAGGAGAAAATACCGCATCAGGCGCCATTCG
CCATTCAGGCTGCGCAACTGTTGGGAAGGGCGATCGGTGCGGGCCTCTTCGCTATTACGCCAGCTGGCGA
AAGGGGGATGTGCTGCAAGGCGATTAAGTTGGGTAACGCCAGGGTTTTCCCAGTCACGACGTTGTAAAAC
GACGGCCAGTGAATTGTAATACGACTCACTATAGGGCGAATTAATTCGAGCTCGGTACCCAGCTTGCTTG
TTCTTTTTGCAGAAGCTCAGAATAAACGCTCAACTTTGGCAGATCAATTCCCGGGGCTGAGGCTTAATAT
GATTTATACGTCGTCAAAGAGCTTACAATACCTTGCCGTGCCCATCTACACAATTTTCAAGAATCTGACG
ATCATTCTCATTGCCTATGGCGAGGTCCTCTTCTTTGGCGGAAAAGTCACTTCTATGGAGTTGACGTCAT
TTATTATGATGGTCCTTTCATCTGTAGTGGCCACCTGGGGCGATCAGCAGGCCATTGCAATCAAAGCATC
ATCTTTGGAGGATCTCGATCAGGAACTTGTTGAGTCAACCATCTTTGTGTAGAATCCGGGGTACCTCTGG
ATGTTCACCAATTGTATTTCGTCTGCATTGTTCGTTTTGATTATGCGGAAGAGAATTCGGCTGACTAACT
TTAAAGACTATGATACTATGTTTTATAACAACGTTCTGGCATTGCCTTTGCTGCTAGTCTTTTCCTTCAT
TATGGAAGACTGGTCCACAAAGAATTTGTCTGTGAACTTGTCCGCTGACTCACTGGCAGCAATGGTCATC
AGCGGGCTCATGTCCGTGGGGATATCGTACTGTTCCGGCTGGTGTGTTCGTGTAACTTCCTCTACAACGT
ATTCTATGGTTGGTGCTTTGAACAAATTGCCCATAGCGTTGGCGGGATTGGTGTTCTTTGACGCTCCAAA
AAACTTTTTGTCCTTCTTTTCTATCTTTCTAGGATTTCTGTCTGGCCTGCTGTACGCTGTGGCTAAACAG
AAAAAGATACAACAGCAAAAAGTTCTAGCAGCTACTCTTGAGAAGTGAATTAAACCTCAGCGAATTCGTG
AGAAAGCTTGGGAATAGGCCTTTCAGATCTGCCCGAGACCATGGATGAAGTATCTAGAAATAGCTTGATC
TGGTTACCACTAAACCAGCCTCAAGAACACCCGAATGGAGTCTCTAAGCTACATAATACCAACTTACACT
TTACAAAATGTTGTCCCCCAAAATGTAGCCATTCGTATCTGCTCCTAATAAAAAGAAAGTTTCTTCACAT
T
Features (pLannotate 1.2.2; 16 found; start..end, strand, type, name):
     88..106     -  promoter       SP6 promoter: promoter for bacteriophage SP6 RNA polymerase
    148..164     -  protein_bind   lac operator: The lac repressor binds to the lac operator to inhibit transcription in E. coli. This inhibition can be relieved by adding lactose or isopropyl-β-D-thiogalactopyranoside (IPTG). lac repressor encoded by lacI
    172..202     -  promoter       lac promoter: promoter for the E. coli lac operon
    217..238     -  protein_bind   CAP binding site: CAP binding activates transcription in the presence of cAMP. E. coli catabolite activator protein
    251..343     -  CDS            lacI (fragment): lac repressor; lacI; The lac repressor binds to the lac operator to inhibit transcription in E. coli. This inhibition can be relieved by adding lactose or isopropyl-β-D-thiogalactopyranoside (IPTG).
    526..1114    -  rep_origin     ori: high-copy-number ColE1/pMB1/pBR322/pUC origin of replication
   1285..2145    -  CDS            AmpR: β-lactamase; bla; confers resistance to ampicillin, carbenicillin, and related antibiotics
   2146..2250    -  promoter       AmpR promoter: bla
   2345..2380    +  CDS            rop (fragment): Rop protein, which maintains plasmids at low copy number; rop
   2482..2581    +  misc_feature   bom (fragment): basis of mobility region from pBR322
   2587..2744    -  CDS            lacZα (fragment): LacZα fragment of β-galactosidase; lacZ fragment
   2747..2765    +  promoter       T7 promoter: promoter for bacteriophage T7 RNA polymerase
   2773..2790    +  misc_feature   MCS (fragment): pUC18/19 multiple cloning site
   2797..2839    +  5'UTR          Xenopus globin 5'-UTR: translational enhancer from the 5'-UTR of the major beta-globin gene of Xenopus laevis
   2869..3588    +  CDS            VRG4 (fragment): GMT1_YEAST - Also known as GOG5, LDB3, MCD3, VAN2, VIG4. Experimental evidence at protein level: Swiss-Prot protein existence level 1. Involved in the import of GDP-mannose from the cytoplasm into the Golgi lumen. Defective copy causes severe glycosylation defect and abnormal retention of soluble endoplasmic reticulum proteins. Involved in vanadate sensitivity. From Saccharomyces cerevisiae (strain ATCC 204508 / S288c) (Baker's yeast).
   3723..3848    +  3'UTR          Xenopus globin 3'-UTR: 3'-UTR of the major beta-globin gene of Xenopus laevis
