[The description below was written by a language model from this plasmid's Addgene catalogue record and pLannotate feature annotations shown in this document.]
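Description:
pCFB8457 is a Xenopus oocyte expression vector built on the pNB1u/pLIFE016 backbone and designed as a template for in vitro synthesis of mRNA rather than for direct expression in cells. It is maintained in E. coli as a high-copy plasmid through a ColE1/pUC-type origin and selected with ampicillin via the β-lactamase gene and its native promoter. The remaining bacterial annotations (lac promoter and operator, CAP site, and fragments of lacI, lacZα, rop and bom) are remnants of the parental cloning vector. An SP6 promoter also lies beyond the expression cassette in the opposite orientation.

The payload is the Saccharomyces cerevisiae open reading frame YER039C, inserted by USER cloning. It sits downstream of a T7 promoter and is flanked by the 5′ and 3′ untranslated regions of the Xenopus laevis major β-globin gene, which promote efficient translation and stability of injected transcripts in oocytes. According to the record, the vector also supplies a polyA tail to the transcript. The automated annotation labels the coding region as a fragment of VRG4, the Golgi GDP-mannose transporter. This is a homology-based match from the annotation tool rather than the catalogued identity, and it suggests only that YER039C resembles that transporter. The sequenced record is 3,851 nt, consistent with the stated 3,099 bp backbone plus an insert of several hundred base pairs.

The stated use is T7 transcription of YER039C mRNA for injection into X. laevis oocytes. The associated work concerns deorphanizing yeast solute carriers for uptake of xenobiotic compounds, so the oocytes presumably serve as a heterologous system for transport assays.
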