Addgene plasmid #175209: pCFB8457
Purpose: Xenopus oocyte expression vector containing YER039C. Contains T7 RNA polymerase binding site, and adds polyA tail to YER039C. Used for generation of mRNA, for injection into xenopus laevis oocytes.
Depositing lab: Irina Borodina. Depositing organization: Danmarks Tekniske Universitet. Publication: Deorphanizing solute carriers in Saccharomyces cerevisiae for secondary uptake of xenobiotic compounds. Moller-Hansen I, Saez-Saez J, van der Hoek SA, Dyekjaer JD, Christensen HB, Wright Muelas M, O'Hagan S, Kell DB, Borodina I. Front Microbiol. 2024 Apr 12;15:1376653. doi: 10.3389/fmicb.2024.1376653. PubMed 38680917.
Backbone
  Vector backbone: pNB1u/pLIFE016
  Backbone size w/o insert (bp): 3099
  Vector type: mRNA expression, injection into xenopus oocytes
Growth in bacteria
  Bacterial resistance: Ampicillin, 100 μg/mL
  Growth temperature: 37°C
  Growth strain: DH5alpha
  Copy number: High Copy
Gene/Insert
  Gene/Insert name: YER039C
  Species: S. cerevisiae (budding yeast)
  Promoter: T7
  Tag / fusion protein: PolyA (C terminal on insert)
  Cloning method: Restriction Enzyme; 5′ cloning site Nt.BbvCI (not destroyed); 3′ cloning site USER cloning (unknown if destroyed)
  Sequencing primers: 5′ AAGGCGATTAAGTTGGGT; 3′ GTGTTCTTGAGGCTGGTTTA
Terms and licenses: Academic/Nonprofit Terms; Industry Terms: Not Available to Industry
Depositor comments: Generated by USER cloning
How to cite: pCFB8457 was a gift from Irina Borodina (Addgene plasmid # 175209 ; http://n2t.net/addgene:175209 ; RRID:Addgene_175209)
